Addgene plasmid #50787: pMXs-ms-Klf5
Purpose: retroviral expression of mouse Klf5
Depositing lab: Shinya Yamanaka. Depositing organization: Kyoto University, Center for iPS Cell Research and Application. Publication: Generation of induced pluripotent stem cells without Myc from mouse and human fibroblasts. Nakagawa M, Koyanagi M, Tanabe K, Takahashi K, Ichisaka T, Aoi T, Okita K, Mochiduki Y, Takizawa N, Yamanaka S. Nat Biotechnol. 2008 Jan;26(1):101-6. Epub 2007 Nov 30. 10.1038/nbt1374 PubMed 18059259.
Backbone
  Vector backbone: pMXs-gw
  Backbone manufacturer: Yamanaka Lab, Addgene plasmid #18656
  Backbone size w/o insert (bp): 4750
  Vector type: Mammalian Expression, Retroviral
Growth in bacteria
  Bacterial resistance: Ampicillin, 100 μg/mL
  Growth temperature: 37°C
  Growth strain: DH5alpha
  Copy number: Unknown
Gene/Insert
  Gene/Insert name: Klf5 (alt name: Kruppel-like factor 5, CKLF; IKLF; Bteb2; 4930520J07Rik)
  Species: M. musculus (mouse)
  Insert size (bp): 1341
  Entrez Gene: Klf5 (a.k.a. 4930520J07Rik, Bteb2, CKLF, IKLF)
  Cloning method: Gateway Cloning
  Sequencing primers: 5′ pMX-S1811
Resource information
  A portion of this plasmid was derived from a plasmid made by: Gateway cassette and pENTRE/D-TOPO are from Invitrogen Corporation. pMXs is from Dr. Toshio Kitamura of the University of Tokyo, the Institute of Medical Science. If you use this plasmid in a paper, please cite: Retrovirus-mediated gene transfer and expression cloning: powerful tools in functional genomics. Exp Hematol. 2003 Nov;31(11):1007-14. Kitamura T, Koshino Y, Shibata F, Oki T, Nakajima H, Nosaka T, Kumagai H.
Terms and licenses: Academic/Nonprofit Terms; Industry Terms: Not Available to Industry
How to cite: pMXs-ms-Klf5 was a gift from Shinya Yamanaka (Addgene plasmid # 50787 ; http://n2t.net/addgene:50787 ; RRID:Addgene_50787)
