[The description below was written by a language model from this plasmid's Addgene catalogue record and pLannotate feature annotations shown in this document.]
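Description:
pMXs-ms-Klf5 is a Moloney murine leukemia virus (MMLV)-based retroviral expression plasmid that delivers mouse Klf5 (Kruppel-like factor 5, also known as Bteb2 or IKLF) into mammalian cells. It is built on pMXs-gw, a Gateway-adapted derivative of the pMXs retroviral vector. In bacteria it is maintained through a high-copy ColE1/pUC-type origin and selected with ampicillin through a β-lactamase gene driven by its own bla promoter. A short lacI fragment next to the viral cassette appears to be a non-functional backbone remnant.

The viral portion begins with a 5′ MMLV LTR. This is followed by the Ψ packaging signal, a truncated gag segment lacking its start codon, and a pol-derived region containing a splice acceptor. Together these elements allow the transcript to be packaged into virions when viral proteins are supplied in trans by a packaging cell line, and they support expression of the downstream insert. The Klf5 coding sequence sits between attB1 and attB2 sites, the scars of Gateway recombination from an entry clone. No internal promoter is annotated, so expression is presumably driven by the 5′ LTR, and no epitope tag, reporter or mammalian selection marker is annotated. Downstream, the 3′ LTR is annotated in two adjacent pieces, one matched as a fragment of a ΔU3 self-inactivating LTR. The record does not otherwise indicate a self-inactivating design, so this label may simply be an artifact of sequence similarity.

Klf5 is a transcription factor that binds GC-box promoter elements and activates transcription. The associated publication concerns generating induced pluripotent stem cells from mouse and human fibroblasts without Myc. This suggests the construct was used to transduce fibroblasts and test Klf family members as reprogramming factors.
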