Features (pLannotate 1.2.2; 13 found; start..end, strand, type, name):
     22..615     +  LTR            LTR: long terminal repeat from Moloney murine leukemia virus
    678..1035    +  misc_feature   MMLV Ψ: packaging signal of Moloney murine leukemia virus (MMLV)
   1100..1516    +  CDS            gag (truncated): truncated Moloney murine leukemia virus (MMLV) gag gene lacking the start codon
   1526..1900    +  misc_feature   pol region: Moloney murine leukemia virus (MMLV) pol region containing the splice acceptor site
   1951..1975    +  protein_bind   attB1: mutant version of attB; recombination site for the Gateway® BP reaction BP Clonase™
   1996..3285    +  CDS            Klf5: KLF5_MOUSE - Also known as Bteb2, Iklf. Experimental evidence at protein level: Swiss-Prot protein existence level 1. Transcription factor that binds to GC box promoter elements. Activates the transcription of these genes. From Mus musculus (Mouse).
   3353..3377    -  protein_bind   attB2: mutant version of attB; recombination site for the Gateway® BP reaction BP Clonase™
   3449..3570    +  LTR            3' LTR (ΔU3) (fragment): self-inactivating 3' long terminal repeat (LTR) from Moloney murine leukemia virus
   3571..4040    +  LTR            LTR: long terminal repeat from Moloney murine leukemia virus
   4043..4096    -  CDS            lacI (fragment): lac repressor; lacI; The lac repressor binds to the lac operator to inhibit transcription in E. coli. This inhibition can be relieved by adding lactose or isopropyl-β-D-thiogalactopyranoside (IPTG).
   4279..4867    -  rep_origin     ori: high-copy-number ColE1/pMB1/pBR322/pUC origin of replication
   5031..5891    -  CDS            AmpR: β-lactamase; bla; confers resistance to ampicillin, carbenicillin, and related antibiotics
   5892..5996    -  promoter       AmpR promoter: bla
>Addgene plasmid #50787 | pMXs-ms-Klf5 | depositor full sequence | sequence record 78398 | pMXs-ms-Klf5 sequence 6004 bps
CCCGAAAAGTGCCACCTGCATAATGAAAGACCCCACCTGTAGGTTTGGCAAGCTAGCTTAAGTAACGCCA
TTTTGCAAGGCATGGAAAAATACATAACTGAGAATAGAAAAGTTCAGATCAAGGTCAGGAACAGATGGAA
CAGCTGAATATGGGCCAAAGCGGATATCTGTGGTAAGCAGTTCCTGCCCCGGCTCAGGGCCAAGAACAGA
TGGAACAGCTGAATATGGGCCAAACAGGATATCTGTGGTAAGCAGTTCCTGCCCCGGCTCAGGGCCAAGA
ACAGATGGTCCCCAGATGCGGTCCAGCCCTCAGCAGTTTCTAGAGAACCATCAGATGTTTCCAGGGTGCC
CCAAGGACCTGAAATGACCCTGTGCCTTATTTGAACTAACCAATCAGTTCGCTTCTCGCTTCTGTTCGCG
CGCTTCTGCTCCCCGAGCTCAATAAAAGAGCCCACAACCCCTCACTCGGGGCGCCAGTCCTCCGATTGAC
TGAGTCGCCCGGGTACCCGTGTATCCAATAAACCCTCTTGCAGTTGCATCCGACTTGTGGTCTCGCTGTT
CCTTGGGAGGGTCTCCTCTGAGTGATTGACTACCCGTCAGCGGGGGTCTTTCATTTGGGGGCTCGTCCGG
GATCGGGAGACCCCTGCCCAGGGACCACCGACCCACCACCGGGAGGTAAGCTGGCCAGCAACTTATCTGT
GTCTGTCCGATTGTCTAGTGTCTATGACTGATTTTATGCGCCTGCGTCGGTACTAGTTAGCTAACTAGCT
CTGTATCTGGCGGACCCGTGGTGGAACTGACGAGTTCGGAACACCCGGCCGCAACCCTGGGAGACGTCCC
AGGGATCTCGGGGGCCGTTTTTGTGGCCCGACCTGAGTCCAAAAATCCCGATCGTTTTGGACTCTTTGGT
GCACCCCCCTTAGAGGAGGGATATGTGGTTCTGGTAGGAGACGAGAACCTAAAACAGTTCCCGCCTCCGT
CTGAATTTTTGCTTTCGGTTTGGGACCGAAGCCGCGCCGCGCGTCTTGTCTGCTGCAGCATCGTTCTGTG
TTGTCTCTGTCTGACTGTGTTTCTGTATTTGTCTGAAAATATGGGCCCGGGCCAGACTGTTACCACTCCC
TTAAGTTTGACCTTAGGTCACTGGAAAGATGTCGAGCGGATCGCTCACAACCAGTCGGTAGATGTCAAGA
AGAGACGTTGGGTTACCTTCTGCTCTGCAGAATGGCCAACCTTTAACGTCGGATGGCCGCGAGACGGCAC
CTTTAACCGAGACCTCATCACCCAGGTTAAGATCAAGGTCTTTTCACCTGGCCCGCATGGACACCCAGAC
CAGGTCCCCTACATCGTGACCTGGGAAGCCTTGGCTTTTGACCCCCCTCCCTGGGTCAAGCCCTTTGTAC
ACCCTAAGCCTCCGCCTCCTCTTCCTCCATCCGCCCCGTCTCTCCCCCTTGAACCTCCTCGTTCGACCCC
GCCTCGATCCTCCCTTTATCCAGCCCTCACTCCTTCTCTAGGCGCCCCCATATGGCCATATGAGATCTTA
TATGGGGCACCCCCGCCCCTTGTAAACTTCCCTGACCCTGACATGACAAGAGTTACTAACAGCCCCTCTC
TCCAAGCTCACTTACAGGCTCTCTACTTAGTCCAGCACGAAGTCTGGAGACCTCTGGCGGCAGCCTACCA
AGAACAACTGGACCGACCGGTGGTACCTCACCCTTACCGAGTCGGCGACACAGTGTGGGTCCGCCGACAC
CAGACTAAGAACCTAGAACCTCGCTGGAAAGGACCTTACACAGTCCTGCTGACCACCCCCACCGCCCTCA
AAGTAGACGGCATCGCAGCTTGGATACACGCCGCCCACGTGAAGGCTGCCGACCCCGGGGGTGGACCATC
CTCTAGACTGCCGGATCTAGCTAGTTAATTAAGGATCCCAGTGTGGTGGTACGGGAAATCACAAGTTTGT
ACAAAAAAGCAGGCTCCGCGGCCGCCCCCTTCACCATGCCCACGCGGGTGCTGACCATGAGCGCCCGCCT
GGGACCACTGCCCCAGCCGCCGGCCGCGCAGGACGAGCCCGTGTTCGCGCAGCTCAAGCCGGTGCTGGGC
GCTGCGAACCCGGCCCGCGACGCGGCGCTCTTCTCCGGAGACGATCTGAAACACGCGCACCACCACCCGC
CTGCGCCGCCGCCAGCCGCTGGCCCGCGACTGCCCTCGGAGGAGCTGGTCCAGACAAGATGTGAAATGGA
GAAGTATCTGACCCCTCAGCTCCCTCCAGTTCCGATAATTTCAGAGCATAAAAAGTATAGACGAGACAGT
GCCTCAGTGGTAGACCAGTTCTTCACTGACACTGAAGGCATACCTTACAGCATCAACATGAACGTCTTCC
TCCCTGACATCACTCACCTGAGAACTGGCCTCTACAAATCCCAGAGACCATGCGTAACACAGATCAAGAC
AGAACCTGTTACCATTTTCAGCCACCAGAGCGAGTCGACGGCCCCTCCTCCTCCTCCGGCCCCCACCCAG
GCTCTCCCCGAGTTCACTAGTATCTTCAGCTCCCACCAGACCACAGCGCCACCACAGGAGGTGAACAATA
TCTTCATCAAACAAGAACTTCCTATACCAGATCTTCATCTCTCTGTCCCTTCCCAGCAGGGCCACCTGTA
CCAGCTGTTGAATACACCGGATCTAGACATGCCCAGTTCGACAAACCAGACGGCAGTAATGGACACCCTT
AATGTTTCTATGGCAGGCCTTAACCCACACCCCTCTGCTGTTCCACAGACGTCAATGAAACAGTTCCAGG
GCATGCCCCCTTGCACGTACACCATGCCAAGTCAGTTTCTTCCACAGCAGGCCACCTACTTTCCCCCGTC
ACCACCAAGCTCAGAGCCTGGAAGTCCCGATAGACAAGCTGAGATGCTGCAGAATCTCACCCCACCTCCG
TCCTATGCCGCTACAATTGCTTCCAAACTGGCGATTCACAACCCAAATTTACCTGCCACTCTGCCAGTTA
ATTCGCCAACTCTCCCACCTGTCAGATACAACAGAAGGAGTAACCCGGATCTGGAGAAGCGACGTATCCA
CTTCTGCGATTATAATGGTTGCACAAAAGTTTATACAAAGTCGTCTCACTTAAAAGCTCACCTGAGGACT
CATACGGGCGAGAAGCCCTACAAGTGCACCTGGGAGGGCTGCGACTGGAGGTTTGCCCGGTCGGATGAGC
TGACCCGCCACTACAGGAAGCACACGGGCGCCAAGCCGTTCCAGTGCATGGTGTGCCAACGCAGCTTCTC
CCGCTCCGACCACCTCGCGCTGCACATGAAGCGCCACCAGAACTGAAAGGGTGGGCGCGCCGACCCAGCT
TTCTTGTACAAAGTGGTGATGAGCGGCCGCCAGCACAGTGGTCGACGATAAAATAAAAGATTTTATTTAG
TCTCCAGAAAAAGGGGGGAATGAAAGACCCCACCTGTAGGTTTGGCAAGCTAGCTTAAGTAACGCCATTT
TGGAAGGCATGGAAAAATACATAACTGAGAATAGAGAAGTTCAGATCAAGGTCAGGAACAGATGGAACAG
CTGAATATGGGCCAAACAGGATATCTGTGGTAAGCAGTTCCTGCCCCGGCTCAGGGCCAAGAACAGATGG
AACAGCTGAATATGGGCCAAACAGGATATCTGTGGTAAGCAGTTCCTGCCCCGGCTCAGGGCCAAGAACA
GATGGTCCCCAGATGCGGTCCAGCCCTCAGCAGTTTCTAGAGAACCATCAGATGTTTCCAGGGTGCCCCA
AGGACCTGAAATGACCCTGTGCCTTATTTGAACTAACCAATCAGTTCGCTTCTCGCTTCTGTTCGCGCGC
TTCTGCTCCCCGAGCTCAATAAAAGAGCCCACAACCCCTCACTCGGGGCGCCAGTCCTCCGATTGACTGA
GTCGCCCGGGTACCCGTGTATCCAATAAACCCTCTTGCAGTTGCATCCGACTTGTGGTCTCGCTGTTCCT
TGGGAGGGTCTCCTCTGAGTGATTGACTACCCGTCAGCGGGGGTCTTTCATTCTGCATTAATGAATCGGC
CAACGCGCGGGGAGAGGCGGTTTGCGTATTGGGCGCTCTTCCGCTTCCTCGCTCACTGACTCGCTGCGCT
CGGTCGTTCGGCTGCGGCGAGCGGTATCAGCTCACTCAAAGGCGGTAATACGGTTATCCACAGAATCAGG
GGATAACGCAGGAAAGAACATGTGAGCAAAAGGCCAGCAAAAGGCCAGGAACCGTAAAAAGGCCGCGTTG
CTGGCGTTTTTCCATAGGCTCCGCCCCCCTGACGAGCATCACAAAAATCGACGCTCAAGTCAGAGGTGGC
GAAACCCGACAGGACTATAAAGATACCAGGCGTTTCCCCCTGGAAGCTCCCTCGTGCGCTCTCCTGTTCC
GACCCTGCCGCTTACCGGATACCTGTCCGCCTTTCTCCCTTCGGGAAGCGTGGCGCTTTCTCATAGCTCA
CGCTGTAGGTATCTCAGTTCGGTGTAGGTCGTTCGCTCCAAGCTGGGCTGTGTGCACGAACCCCCCGTTC
AGCCCGACCGCTGCGCCTTATCCGGTAACTATCGTCTTGAGTCCAACCCGGTAAGACACGACTTATCGCC
ACTGGCAGCAGCCACTGGTAACAGGATTAGCAGAGCGAGGTATGTAGGCGGTGCTACAGAGTTCTTGAAG
TGGTGGCCTAACTACGGCTACACTAGAAGGACAGTATTTGGTATCTGCGCTCTGCTGAAGCCAGTTACCT
TCGGAAAAAGAGTTGGTAGCTCTTGATCCGGCAAACAAACCACCGCTGGTAGCGGTGGTTTTTTTGTTTG
CAAGCAGCAGATTACGCGCAGAAAAAAAGGATCTCAAGAAGATCCTTTGATCTTTTCTACGGGGTCTGAC
GCTCAGTGGAACGAAAACTCACGTTAAGGGATTTTGGTCATGAGATTATCAAAAAGGATCTTCACCTAGA
TCCTTTTGCGGCCGGCCGCAAATCAATCTAAAGTATATATGAGTAAACTTGGTCTGACAGTTACCAATGC
TTAATCAGTGAGGCACCTATCTCAGCGATCTGTCTATTTCGTTCATCCATAGTTGCCTGACTCCCCGTCG
TGTAGATAACTACGATACGGGAGGGCTTACCATCTGGCCCCAGTGCTGCAATGATACCGCGAGACCCACG
CTCACCGGCTCCAGATTTATCAGCAATAAACCAGCCAGCCGGAAGGGCCGAGCGCAGAAGTGGTCCTGCA
ACTTTATCCGCCTCCATCCAGTCTATTAATTGTTGCCGGGAAGCTAGAGTAAGTAGTTCGCCAGTTAATA
GTTTGCGCAACGTTGTTGCCATTGCTACAGGCATCGTGGTGTCACGCTCGTCGTTTGGTATGGCTTCATT
CAGCTCCGGTTCCCAACGATCAAGGCGAGTTACATGATCCCCCATGTTGTGCAAAAAAGCGGTTAGCTCC
TTCGGTCCTCCGATCGTTGTCAGAAGTAAGTTGGCCGCAGTGTTATCACTCATGGTTATGGCAGCACTGC
ATAATTCTCTTACTGTCATGCCATCCGTAAGATGCTTTTCTGTGACTGGTGAGTACTCAACCAAGTCATT
CTGAGAATAGTGTATGCGGCGACCGAGTTGCTCTTGCCCGGCGTCAACACGGGATAATACCGCGCCACAT
AGCAGAACTTTAAAAGTGCTCATCATTGGAAAACGTTCTTCGGGGCGAAAACTCTCAAGGATCTTACCGC
TGTTGAGATCCAGTTCGATGTAACCCACTCGTGCACCCAACTGATCTTCAGCATCTTTTACTTTCACCAG
CGTTTCTGGGTGAGCAAAAACAGGAAGGCAAAATGCCGCAAAAAAGGGAATAAGGGCGACACGGAAATGT
TGAATACTCATACTCTTCCTTTTTCAATATTATTGAAGCATTTATCAGGGTTATTGTCTCATGAGCGGAT
ACATATTTGAATGTATTTAGAAAAATAAACAAATAGGGGTTCCGCGCACATTTC
