>Addgene plasmid #50787 | pMXs-ms-Klf5 | addgene partial sequence | sequence record 78059 | pMX-L3205 5'-CCCTTTTTCTGGAGACTAAATAAA-3'
CGTCGACCACTGTGCTGGCGGCCGCTCGAGTTTAAATAGTACATAATGGATTTCCTTACGCGAAATACGG
GCAGACATGGCCTGCCCGGTTATTATTATTTTTGACACCAGACCAACTGGTAATGGTAGCGACCGGCGCT
CAGCTGGAATATCACCACTTTGTACAAGAAAGCTGGGTCGGCGCGCCCACCCTTTCGCTCAGTTCTGGTG
GCGCTTCATGTGCAGCGCGAGGTGGTCGGAGCGGGAGAAGCTGCGTTGGCACACCATGCACTGGAACGGC
TTGGCGCCCGTGTGCTTCCTGTAGTGGCGGGTCAGCTCATCCGACCGGGCAAACCTCCAGTCGCAGCCCT
CCCAGGTGCACTTGTAGGGCTTCTCGCCCGTATGAGTCCTCAGGTGAGCTTTTAAGTGAGACGACTTTGT
ATAAACTTTTGTGCAACCATTATAATCGCAGAAGTGGATACGTCGCTTCTCCAGATCCGGGTTACTCCTT
CTGTTGTATCTGACAGGTGGGAGAGTTGGCGAATTAACTGGCAGAGTGGCAGGTAAATTTGGGTTGTGAA
TCGCCAGTTTGGAAGCAATTGTAGCGGCATAGGACGGAGGTGGGGTGAGATTCTGCAGCATCTCAGCTTG
TCTATCGGGACTTCCAGGCTCTGAGCTTGGTGGTGACGGGGGAAAGTAGGTGGCCTGCTGTGGAAGAAAC
TGACTTGGCATGGTGTACGTGCAAGGGGGCATGCCCTGGAACTGTTTCATTGACGTCTGTGGAACAGCAG
AGGGGTGTGGGTTAAGGCCTGCCATAGAAACATTAAGGGTGTCCATTACTGCCGTCTGGTTTGTCGAACT
GGGCATGTCTAGATCCGGTGTATTCAACAGCTGGTACAGGTGGCCCTGCTGGGAAGGGACAGAGAGATGA
AGATCTGGTATAGGAAGTTCTTGTTTGATGAAGATATTGTTCACCTCCTGTGGTGGCGCTGTGGTCTGGT
GGGAGCTGAAGA
