>Addgene plasmid #50787 | pMXs-ms-Klf5 | addgene partial sequence | sequence record 78060 | pMX-S1811 5'-GACGGCATCGCAGCTTGGATACAC-3'
GTAAGGCTGCCGACCCGGGGGTGGACCATCCTCTAGACTGCCGGATCTAGCTAGTTAATTAAGGATCCCA
GTGTGGTGGTACGGGAAATCACAAGTTTGTACAAAAAAGCAGGCTCCGCGGCCGCCCCCTTCACCATGCC
CACGCGGGTGCTGACCATGAGCGCCCGCCTGGGACCACTGCCCCAGCCGCCGGCCGCGCAGGACGAGCCC
GTGTTCGCGCAGCTCAAGCCGGTGCTGGGCGCTGCGAACCCGGCCCGCGACGCGGCGCTCTTCTCCGGAG
ACGATCTGAAACACGCGCACCACCACCCGCCTGCGCCGCCGCCAGCCGCTGGCCCGCGACTGCCCTCGGA
GGAGCTGGTCCAGACAAGATGTGAAATGGAGAAGTATCTGACCCCTCAGCTCCCTCCAGTTCCGATAATT
TCAGAGCATAAAAAGTATAGACGAGACAGTGCCTCAGTGGTAGACCAGTTCTTCACTGACACTGAAGGCA
TACCTTACAGCATCAACATGAACGTCTTCCTCCCTGACATCACTCACCTGAGAACTGGCCTCTACAAATC
CCAGAGACCATGCGTAACACAGATCAAGACAGAACCTGTTACCATTTTCAGCCACCAGAGCGAGTCGACG
GCCCCTCCTCCTCCTCCGGCCCCCACCCAGGCTCTCCCCGAGTTCACTAGTATCTTCAGCTCCCACCAGA
CCACAGCGCCACCACAGGAGGTGAACAATATCTTCATCAAACAAGAACTTCCTATACCAGATCTTCATCT
CTCTGTCCCTTCCCAGCAGGGCCACCTGTACCAGCTGTTGAATACACCGGATCTAGACATGCCCAGTTCG
ACAAACCAGACGGCAGTAATGGACACCCTTAATGTTTCTATGGCAGGCCTTAACCCACACCCCTCTGCTG
TTCCACAGACGTCAATGAAACAGTTCCAGGGCATGCCCCCTTGCACGTACACCATGCCAAGTCAGTTTCT
TC
